Addgene plasmid #35994: ARSA_L (TAL 3002)
Depositing lab: Keith Joung. Publication: Targeted gene disruption in somatic zebrafish cells using engineered TALENs. Sander JD, Cade L, Khayter C, Reyon D, Peterson RT, Joung JK, Yeh JR. Nat Biotechnol. 2011 Aug 5;29(8):697-8. doi: 10.1038/nbt.1934. PubMed 21822241.
Backbone
  Vector backbone: JDS 74
  Vector type: Mammalian Expression ; T7
Growth in bacteria
  Bacterial resistance: Ampicillin, 100 μg/mL
  Growth temperature: 37°C
  Growth strain: XL1 Blue
  Copy number: High Copy
Gene/Insert
  Gene/Insert name: TAL array targeting ARSA (alt name: ARSA)
  Species: D. rerio (zebrafish)
  Tag / fusion protein: 3X Flag (N terminal on backbone); WT FOKI (C terminal on backbone)
  Cloning method: Restriction Enzyme; 5′ cloning site NA (unknown if destroyed); 3′ cloning site NA (unknown if destroyed)
  Sequencing primers: 5′ CMV-f; 3′ BGH rev
Terms and licenses: Academic/Nonprofit Terms; Industry Terms: Not Available to Industry
How to cite: ARSA_L (TAL 3002) was a gift from Keith Joung (Addgene plasmid # 35994 ; http://n2t.net/addgene:35994 ; RRID:Addgene_35994)
