[The description below was written by a language model from this plasmid's Addgene catalogue record and pLannotate feature annotations shown in this document.]
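Description:
ARSA_L (TAL 3002) is an expression plasmid encoding one monomer of an engineered TALE nuclease (TALEN) directed against the zebrafish ARSA gene; the "_L" in the name suggests it is the left half-site partner of a TALEN pair, although the record does not say this outright. It is built on the JDS 74 backbone, listed as a mammalian expression / T7 vector, and is propagated in E. coli through a high-copy ColE1/pUC-type origin with ampicillin selection (AmpR). An f1 origin is also present.

The coding unit sits downstream of the CMV enhancer/promoter and a T7 promoter. This arrangement allows either direct expression in vertebrate cells or in vitro transcription of mRNA, which fits the associated work on targeted gene disruption in somatic zebrafish cells. The open reading frame begins with an N-terminal 3xFLAG tag, followed by TAL effector-derived sequence. The annotation tool recognises only the flanking portions (matches to Xanthomonas AvrBs3 and PthXo1), and the unannotated stretch between them presumably holds the custom repeat array that determines the DNA target. This is fused at its C-terminus to the wild-type FokI cleavage domain, which must dimerise to cut, so two TALEN monomers binding adjacent half-sites are needed to generate a double-strand break. A V5 tag sequence is annotated after FokI, but the record does not show whether it is in frame, and a bGH polyadenylation signal ends the unit.

A separate SV40/EM7 promoter cassette carries the blasticidin S deaminase gene with an SV40 poly(A) signal, offering blasticidin selection. The bleomycin-resistance, lac and HIV LTR hits are short fragments, likely backbone remnants. The cloning sites used are not recorded.
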