Features (pLannotate 1.2.2; 26 found; start..end, strand, type, name):
     36..80      -  misc_feature   bom (fragment): basis of mobility region from pBR322
    235..614     +  enhancer       CMV enhancer: human cytomegalovirus immediate early enhancer
    615..818     +  promoter       CMV promoter: human cytomegalovirus (CMV) immediate early promoter
    814..847     +  LTR            5' LTR (truncated) (fragment): truncated 5' long terminal repeat (LTR) from HIV-1
    863..881     +  promoter       T7 promoter: promoter for bacteriophage T7 RNA polymerase
    907..972     +  CDS            3xFLAG: three tandem FLAG® epitope tags, followed by an enterokinase cleavage site
   1024..1533    +  CDS            avrBs3 (fragment): AVRB3_XANEU - Experimental evidence at protein level: Swiss-Prot protein existence level 1. Avirulence protein. Acts as a transcription factor in C.annuum plants. In susceptible plants lacking the Bs3 resistance gene induces expression of a number of genes, including genes homologous to a family of auxin-induced genes, alpha-expansin genes, pectate lyase, anthocyanidin glucoside rhamnosyl transferase and at least one transcription factor, UPA20. Their expression leads to plant hypertrophy in mesophyll cells, probably mainly mediated by UPA20 (PubMed:17962565). In resistant plants induces the h
   3124..3330    +  CDS            pthXo1 (fragment): PTHX1_XANOP - Also known as tal2b. Experimental evidence at protein level: Swiss-Prot protein existence level 1. Avirulence protein. Acts as a transcription factor in rice, inducing expression of a number of host genes including SWEET11 (Os8N3, XA13, AC Q6YZF3) in susceptible plants with the Xa13 allele. Plants with the xa13 allele, which has an altered promoter, are resistant to bacterial blight caused by this bacterial strain and do not induce SWEET11. The xa13 allele elicits an atypical hypersensitive response (HR). PthXo1 binds SWEET11 promoter DNA in a sequence-specific manner. From Xanth
   3319..3906    +  CDS            FokI cleavage domain: nonspecific DNA cleavage domain of the FokI endonuclease (Li et al., 1992) must dimerize to be catalytically active
   3922..3963    +  CDS            V5 tag: epitope tag from simian virus 5
   4019..4243    +  polyA_signal   bGH poly(A) signal: bovine growth hormone polyadenylation signal
   4247..4268    +  promoter       SV40 promoter (fragment): SV40 enhancer and early promoter
   4289..4717    +  rep_origin     f1 ori (sequence partly withheld): f1 bacteriophage origin of replication; arrow indicates direction of (+) strand synthesis
   4731..5061    +  promoter       SV40 promoter: SV40 enhancer and early promoter
   5109..5156    +  promoter       EM7 promoter: synthetic bacterial promoter&nbsp
   5175..5573    +  CDS            BSD: blasticidin S deaminase; Aspergillus terreus BSD; confers resistance to blasticidin
   5574..5601    +  CDS            BleoR (fragment): antibiotic-binding protein; Sh ble from Streptoalloteichus hindustanus; confers resistance to bleomycin, phleomycin, and Zeocin™
   5611..5736    +  CDS            ble (fragment): BLE_KLEPN - Experimental evidence at protein level: Swiss-Prot protein existence level 1. Binding protein with a strong affinity to the bleomycin family of antibiotics. Binds to CL990; an antimitotic-antibiotic compound. From Klebsiella pneumoniae.
   5731..5852    +  polyA_signal   SV40 poly(A) signal: SV40 polyadenylation signal
   5925..5941    -  protein_bind   lac operator: The lac repressor binds to the lac operator to inhibit transcription in E. coli. This inhibition can be relieved by adding lactose or isopropyl-β-D-thiogalactopyranoside (IPTG). lac repressor encoded by lacI
   5949..5979    -  promoter       lac promoter: promoter for the E. coli lac operon
   5994..6015    -  protein_bind   CAP binding site: CAP binding activates transcription in the presence of cAMP. E. coli catabolite activator protein
   6028..6120    -  CDS            lacI (fragment): lac repressor; lacI; The lac repressor binds to the lac operator to inhibit transcription in E. coli. This inhibition can be relieved by adding lactose or isopropyl-β-D-thiogalactopyranoside (IPTG).
   6303..6891    -  rep_origin     ori: high-copy-number ColE1/pMB1/pBR322/pUC origin of replication
   7062..7922    -  CDS            AmpR: β-lactamase; bla; confers resistance to ampicillin, carbenicillin, and related antibiotics
   7923..8027    -  promoter       AmpR promoter: bla
>Addgene plasmid #35994 | ARSA_L (TAL 3002) | depositor full sequence | sequence record 44393 | ARSA_L (TAL 3002) sequence 8058 bps
GACGGATCGGGAGATCTCCCGATCCCCTATGGTCGACTCTCAGTACAATCTGCTCTGATGCCGCATAGTT
AAGCCAGTATCTGCTCCCTGCTTGTGTGTTGGAGGTCGCTGAGTAGTGCGCGAGCAAAATTTAAGCTACA
ACAAGGCAAGGCTTGACCGACAATTGCATGAAGAATCTGCTTAGGGTTAGGCGTTTTGCGCTGCTTCGCG
ATGTACGGGCCAGATATACGCGTTGACATTGATTATTGACTAGTTATTAATAGTAATCAATTACGGGGTC
ATTAGTTCATAGCCCATATATGGAGTTCCGCGTTACATAACTTACGGTAAATGGCCCGCCTGGCTGACCG
CCCAACGACCCCCGCCCATTGACGTCAATAATGACGTATGTTCCCATAGTAACGCCAATAGGGACTTTCC
ATTGACGTCAATGGGTGGACTATTTACGGTAAACTGCCCACTTGGCAGTACATCAAGTGTATCATATGCC
AAGTACGCCCCCTATTGACGTCAATGACGGTAAATGGCCCGCCTGGCATTATGCCCAGTACATGACCTTA
TGGGACTTTCCTACTTGGCAGTACATCTACGTATTAGTCATCGCTATTACCATGGTGATGCGGTTTTGGC
AGTACATCAATGGGCGTGGATAGCGGTTTGACTCACGGGGATTTCCAAGTCTCCACCCCATTGACGTCAA
TGGGAGTTTGTTTTGGCACCAAAATCAACGGGACTTTCCAAAATGTCGTAACAACTCCGCCCCATTGACG
CAAATGGGCGGTAGGCGTGTACGGTGGGAGGTCTATATAAGCAGAGCTCTCTGGCTAACTAGAGAACCCA
CTGCTTACTGGCTTATCGAAATTAATACGACTCACTATAGGGAGACCCAAGCTGGCTAGCACCATGGACT
ACAAAGACCATGACGGTGATTATAAAGATCATGACATCGATTACAAGGATGACGATGACAAGATGGCCCC
CAAGAAGAAGAGGAAGGTGGGCATTCACCGCGGGGTACCTATGGTGGACTTGAGGACACTCGGTTATTCG
CAACAGCAACAGGAGAAAATCAAGCCTAAGGTCAGGAGCACCGTCGCGCAACACCACGAGGCGCTTGTGG
GGCATGGCTTCACTCATGCGCATATTGTCGCGCTTTCACAGCACCCTGCGGCGCTTGGGACGGTGGCTGT
CAAATACCAAGATATGATTGCGGCCCTGCCCGAAGCCACGCACGAGGCAATTGTAGGGGTCGGTAAACAG
TGGTCGGGAGCGCGAGCACTTGAGGCGCTGCTGACTGTGGCGGGTGAGCTTAGGGGGCCTCCGCTCCAGC
TCGACACCGGGCAGCTGCTGAAGATCGCGAAGAGAGGGGGAGTAACAGCGGTAGAGGCAGTGCACGCCTG
GCGCAATGCGCTCACCGGGGCCCCCTTGAACCTGACCCCAGACCAGGTAGTCGCAATCGCGTCACATGAC
GGGGGAAAGCAAGCCCTGGAAACCGTGCAAAGGTTGTTGCCGGTCCTTTGTCAAGACCACGGCCTTACAC
CGGAGCAAGTCGTGGCCATTGCAAGCAACATCGGTGGCAAACAGGCTCTTGAGACGGTTCAGAGACTTCT
CCCAGTTCTCTGTCAAGCCCACGGGCTGACTCCCGATCAAGTTGTAGCGATTGCGTCGAACATTGGAGGG
AAACAAGCATTGGAGACTGTCCAACGGCTCCTTCCCGTGTTGTGTCAAGCCCACGGTTTGACGCCTGCAC
AAGTGGTCGCCATCGCCAACAACAACGGCGGTAAGCAGGCGCTGGAAACAGTACAGCGCCTGCTGCCTGT
ACTGTGCCAGGATCATGGACTGACCCCAGACCAGGTAGTCGCAATCGCGTCGAACATTGGGGGAAAGCAA
GCCCTGGAAACCGTGCAAAGGTTGTTGCCGGTCCTTTGTCAAGACCACGGCCTTACACCGGAGCAAGTCG
TGGCCATTGCAAATAATAACGGTGGCAAACAGGCTCTTGAGACGGTTCAGAGACTTCTCCCAGTTCTCTG
TCAAGCCCACGGGCTGACTCCCGATCAAGTTGTAGCGATTGCGAATAACAATGGAGGGAAACAAGCATTG
GAGACTGTCCAACGGCTCCTTCCCGTGTTGTGTCAAGCCCACGGTTTGACGCCTGCACAAGTGGTCGCCA
TCGCCAGCCATGATGGCGGTAAGCAGGCGCTGGAAACAGTACAGCGCCTGCTGCCTGTACTGTGCCAGGA
TCATGGACTGACCCCAGACCAGGTAGTCGCAATCGCGAACAATAATGGGGGAAAGCAAGCCCTGGAAACC
GTGCAAAGGTTGTTGCCGGTCCTTTGTCAAGACCACGGCCTTACACCGGAGCAAGTCGTGGCCATTGCAA
ATAATAACGGTGGCAAACAGGCTCTTGAGACGGTTCAGAGACTTCTCCCAGTTCTCTGTCAAGCCCACGG
GCTGACTCCCGATCAAGTTGTAGCGATTGCGTCCAACGGTGGAGGGAAACAAGCATTGGAGACTGTCCAA
CGGCTCCTTCCCGTGTTGTGTCAAGCCCACGGTTTGACGCCTGCACAAGTGGTCGCCATCGCCAGCCATG
ATGGCGGTAAGCAGGCGCTGGAAACAGTACAGCGCCTGCTGCCTGTACTGTGCCAGGATCATGGACTGAC
CCCAGACCAGGTAGTCGCAATCGCGTCAAACGGAGGGGGAAAGCAAGCCCTGGAAACCGTGCAAAGGTTG
TTGCCGGTCCTTTGTCAAGACCACGGCCTTACACCGGAGCAAGTCGTGGCCATTGCATCCCACGACGGTG
GCAAACAGGCTCTTGAGACGGTTCAGAGACTTCTCCCAGTTCTCTGTCAAGCCCACGGGCTGACTCCCGA
TCAAGTTGTAGCGATTGCGTCGCATGACGGAGGGAAACAAGCATTGGAGACTGTCCAACGGCTCCTTCCC
GTGTTGTGTCAAGCCCACGGTTTGACGCCTGCACAAGTGGTCGCCATCGCCAGCCATGATGGCGGTAAGC
AGGCGCTGGAAACAGTACAGCGCCTGCTGCCTGTACTGTGCCAGGATCATGGACTGACACCCGAACAGGT
GGTCGCCATTGCTTCTAATGGGGGAGGACGGCCAGCCTTGGAGTCCATCGTAGCCCAATTGTCCAGGCCC
GATCCCGCGTTGGCTGCGTTAACGAATGACCATCTGGTGGCGTTGGCATGTCTTGGTGGACGACCCGCGC
TCGATGCAGTCAAAAAGGGTCTGCCTCATGCTCCCGCATTGATCAAAAGAACCAACCGGCGGATTCCCGA
GAGAACTTCCCATCGAGTCGCGGGATCCCAACTAGTCAAAAGTGAACTGGAGGAGAAGAAATCTGAACTT
CGTCATAAATTGAAATATGTGCCTCATGAATATATTGAATTAATTGAAATTGCCAGAAATTCCACTCAGG
ATAGAATTCTTGAAATGAAGGTAATGGAATTTTTTATGAAAGTTTATGGATATAGAGGTAAACATTTGGG
TGGATCAAGGAAACCGGACGGAGCAATTTATACTGTCGGATCTCCTATTGATTACGGTGTGATCGTGGAT
ACTAAAGCTTATAGCGGAGGTTATAATCTGCCAATTGGCCAAGCAGATGAAATGCAACGATATGTCGAAG
AAAATCAAACACGAAACAAACATATCAACCCTAATGAATGGTGGAAAGTCTATCCATCTTCTGTAACGGA
ATTTAAGTTTTTATTTGTGAGTGGTCACTTTAAAGGAAACTACAAAGCTCAGCTTACACGATTAAATCAT
ATCACTAATTGTAATGGAGCTGTTCTTAGTGTAGAAGAGCTTTTAATTGGTGGAGAAATGATTAAAGCCG
GCACATTAACCTTAGAGGAAGTGAGACGGAAATTTAATAACGGCGAGATAAACTTTTAAGGGCCCTTCGA
AGGTAAGCCTATCCCTAACCCTCTCCTCGGTCTCGATTCTACGCGTACCGGTCATCATCACCATCACCAT
TGAGTTTAAACCCGCTGATCAGCCTCGACTGTGCCTTCTAGTTGCCAGCCATCTGTTGTTTGCCCCTCCC
CCGTGCCTTCCTTGACCCTGGAAGGTGCCACTCCCACTGTCCTTTCCTAATAAAATGAGGAAATTGCATC
GCATTGTCTGAGTAGGTGTCATTCTATTCTGGGGGGTGGGGTGGGGCAGGACAGCAAGGGGGAGGATTGG
GAAGACAATAGCAGGCATGCTGGGGATGCGGTGGGCTCTATGGCTTCTGAGGCGGAAAGAACCAGCTGGG
GCTCTAGGGGGTATCCCC
[124 nt withheld, positions 4289-4412]
C
[32 nt withheld, positions 4414-4445]
CA
[57 nt withheld, positions 4448-4504]
A
[49 nt withheld, positions 4506-4554]
CCTTTGACGTTGGAGTCCACGTTCTTT
[37 nt withheld, positions 4582-4618]
ACCCTATCTCGGTCTATTCTTTTGATTTATAAGGGATTTTGGGGATTTCGGCCTATTGGTTAAAAAATGA
GCTGATTTAACAAAAATTTAACGCGAATTAATTCTGTGGAATGTGTGTCAGTTAGGGTGTGGAAAGTCCC
CAGGCTCCCCAGGCAGGCAGAAGTATGCAAAGCATGCATCTCAATTAGTCAGCAACCAGGTGTGGAAAGT
CCCCAGGCTCCCCAGCAGGCAGAAGTATGCAAAGCATGCATCTCAATTAGTCAGCAACCATAGTCCCGCC
CCTAACTCCGCCCATCCCGCCCCTAACTCCGCCCAGTTCCGCCCATTCTCCGCCCCATGGCTGACTAATT
TTTTTTATTTATGCAGAGGCCGAGGCCGCCTCTGCCTCTGAGCTATTCCAGAAGTAGTGAGGAGGCTTTT
TTGGAGGCCTAGGCTTTTGCAAAAAGCTCCCGGGAGCTTGTATATCCATTTTCGGATCTGATCAGCACGT
GTTGACAATTAATCATCGGCATAGTATATCGGCATAGTATAATACGACAAGGTGAGGAACTAAACCATGG
CCAAGCCTTTGTCTCAAGAAGAATCCACCCTCATTGAAAGAGCAACGGCTACAATCAACAGCATCCCCAT
CTCTGAAGACTACAGCGTCGCCAGCGCAGCTCTCTCTAGCGACGGCCGCATCTTCACTGGTGTCAATGTA
TATCATTTTACTGGGGGACCTTGTGCAGAACTCGTGGTGCTGGGCACTGCTGCTGCTGCGGCAGCTGGCA
ACCTGACTTGTATCGTCGCGATCGGAAATGAGAACAGGGGCATCTTGAGCCCCTGCGGACGGTGTCGACA
GGTGCTTCTCGATCTGCATCCTGGGATCAAAGCGATAGTGAAGGACAGTGATGGACAGCCGACGGCAGTT
GGGATTCGTGAATTGCTGCCCTCTGGTTATGTGTGGGAGGGCTAAGCACTTCGTGGCCGAGGAGCAGGAC
TGACACGTGCTACGAGATTTCGATTCCACCGCCGCCTTCTATGAAAGGTTGGGCTTCGGAATCGTTTTCC
GGGACGCCGGCTGGATGATCCTCCAGCGCGGGGATCTCATGCTGGAGTTCTTCGCCCACCCCAACTTGTT
TATTGCAGCTTATAATGGTTACAAATAAAGCAATAGCATCACAAATTTCACAAATAAAGCATTTTTTTCA
CTGCATTCTAGTTGTGGTTTGTCCAAACTCATCAATGTATCTTATCATGTCTGTATACCGTCGACCTCTA
GCTAGAGCTTGGCGTAATCATGGTCATAGCTGTTTCCTGTGTGAAATTGTTATCCGCTCACAATTCCACA
CAACATACGAGCCGGAAGCATAAAGTGTAAAGCCTGGGGTGCCTAATGAGTGAGCTAACTCACATTAATT
GCGTTGCGCTCACTGCCCGCTTTCCAGTCGGGAAACCTGTCGTGCCAGCTGCATTAATGAATCGGCCAAC
GCGCGGGGAGAGGCGGTTTGCGTATTGGGCGCTCTTCCGCTTCCTCGCTCACTGACTCGCTGCGCTCGGT
CGTTCGGCTGCGGCGAGCGGTATCAGCTCACTCAAAGGCGGTAATACGGTTATCCACAGAATCAGGGGAT
AACGCAGGAAAGAACATGTGAGCAAAAGGCCAGCAAAAGGCCAGGAACCGTAAAAAGGCCGCGTTGCTGG
CGTTTTTCCATAGGCTCCGCCCCCCTGACGAGCATCACAAAAATCGACGCTCAAGTCAGAGGTGGCGAAA
CCCGACAGGACTATAAAGATACCAGGCGTTTCCCCCTGGAAGCTCCCTCGTGCGCTCTCCTGTTCCGACC
CTGCCGCTTACCGGATACCTGTCCGCCTTTCTCCCTTCGGGAAGCGTGGCGCTTTCTCAATGCTCACGCT
GTAGGTATCTCAGTTCGGTGTAGGTCGTTCGCTCCAAGCTGGGCTGTGTGCACGAACCCCCCGTTCAGCC
CGACCGCTGCGCCTTATCCGGTAACTATCGTCTTGAGTCCAACCCGGTAAGACACGACTTATCGCCACTG
GCAGCAGCCACTGGTAACAGGATTAGCAGAGCGAGGTATGTAGGCGGTGCTACAGAGTTCTTGAAGTGGT
GGCCTAACTACGGCTACACTAGAAGGACAGTATTTGGTATCTGCGCTCTGCTGAAGCCAGTTACCTTCGG
AAAAAGAGTTGGTAGCTCTTGATCCGGCAAACAAACCACCGCTGGTAGCGGTGGTTTTTTTGTTTGCAAG
CAGCAGATTACGCGCAGAAAAAAAGGATCTCAAGAAGATCCTTTGATCTTTTCTACGGGGTCTGACGCTC
AGTGGAACGAAAACTCACGTTAAGGGATTTTGGTCATGAGATTATCAAAAAGGATCTTCACCTAGATCCT
TTTAAATTAAAAATGAAGTTTTAAATCAATCTAAAGTATATATGAGTAAACTTGGTCTGACAGTTACCAA
TGCTTAATCAGTGAGGCACCTATCTCAGCGATCTGTCTATTTCGTTCATCCATAGTTGCCTGACTCCCCG
TCGTGTAGATAACTACGATACGGGAGGGCTTACCATCTGGCCCCAGTGCTGCAATGATACCGCGAGACCC
ACGCTCACCGGCTCCAGATTTATCAGCAATAAACCAGCCAGCCGGAAGGGCCGAGCGCAGAAGTGGTCCT
GCAACTTTATCCGCCTCCATCCAGTCTATTAATTGTTGCCGGGAAGCTAGAGTAAGTAGTTCGCCAGTTA
ATAGTTTGCGCAACGTTGTTGCCATTGCTACAGGCATCGTGGTGTCACGCTCGTCGTTTGGTATGGCTTC
ATTCAGCTCCGGTTCCCAACGATCAAGGCGAGTTACATGATCCCCCATGTTGTGCAAAAAAGCGGTTAGC
TCCTTCGGTCCTCCGATCGTTGTCAGAAGTAAGTTGGCCGCAGTGTTATCACTCATGGTTATGGCAGCAC
TGCATAATTCTCTTACTGTCATGCCATCCGTAAGATGCTTTTCTGTGACTGGTGAGTACTCAACCAAGTC
ATTCTGAGAATAGTGTATGCGGCGACCGAGTTGCTCTTGCCCGGCGTCAATACGGGATAATACCGCGCCA
CATAGCAGAACTTTAAAAGTGCTCATCATTGGAAAACGTTCTTCGGGGCGAAAACTCTCAAGGATCTTAC
CGCTGTTGAGATCCAGTTCGATGTAACCCACTCGTGCACCCAACTGATCTTCAGCATCTTTTACTTTCAC
CAGCGTTTCTGGGTGAGCAAAAACAGGAAGGCAAAATGCCGCAAAAAAGGGAATAAGGGCGACACGGAAA
TGTTGAATACTCATACTCTTCCTTTTTCAATATTATTGAAGCATTTATCAGGGTTATTGTCTCATGAGCG
GATACATATTTGAATGTATTTAGAAAAATAAACAAATAGGGGTTCCGCGCACATTTCCCCGAAAAGTGCC
ACCTGACGTC
