>Addgene plasmid #35994 | ARSA_L (TAL 3002) | addgene partial sequence | sequence record 45299 | CMV-F 5'-CGCAAATGGGCGGTAGGCGTG-3'
ACTAGAGAACCCACTGCTTACTGGCTTATCGAAATTAATACGACTCACTATAGGGAGACCCAAGCTGGCT
AGCACCATGGACTACAAAGACCATGACGGTGATTATAAAGATCATGACATCGATTACAAGGATGACGATG
ACAAGATGGCCCCCAAGAAGAAGAGGAAGGTGGGCATTCACCGCGGGGTACCTATGGTGGACTTGAGGAC
ACTCGGTTATTCGCAACAGCAACAGGAGAAAATCAAGCCTAAGGTCAGGAGCACCGTCGCGCAACACCAC
GAGGCGCTTGTGGGGCATGGCTTCACTCATGCGCATATTGTCGCGCTTTCACAGCACCCTGCGGCGCTTG
GGACGGTGGCTGTCAAATACCAAGATATGATTGCGGCCCTGCCCGAAGCCACGCACGAGGCAATTGTAGG
GGTCGGTAAACAGTGGTCGGGAGCGCGAGCACTTGAGGCGCTGCTGACTGTGGCGGGTGAGCTTAGGGGG
CCTCCGCTCCAGCTCGACACCGGGCAGCTGCTGAAGATCGCGAAGAGAGGGGGAGTAACAGCGGTAGAGG
CAGTGCACGCCTGGCGCAATGCGCTCACCGGGGCCCCCTTGAACCTGACCCCAGACCAGGTAGTCGCAAT
CGCGTCACATGACGGGGGAAAGCAAGCCCTGGAAACCGTGCAAAGGTTGTTGCCGGTCCTTTGTCAAGAC
CACGGCCTTACACCGGAGCAAGTCGTGGCCATTGCAAGCAACATCGGTGGCAAACAGGCTCTTGAGACGG
TTCAGAGACTTCTCCCAGTTCTCTGTCAAGCCCACGGGCTGACTCCCGATCAAGTTGTAGCGATTGCGTC
GAACATTG
