>Addgene plasmid #35994 | ARSA_L (TAL 3002) | addgene partial sequence | sequence record 45303 | BGH-rev
GATGACCGGTACGCGTAGAATCGAGACCGAGGAGAGGGTTAGGGATAGGCTTACCTTCGAAGGGCCCTTA
AAAGTTTATCTCGCCGTTATTAAATTTCCGTCTGACTTCCTCTAAGGTTAATGTGCCGGCTTTAATCATT
TCTCCACCAATTAAAAGCTCTTCTACACTAAGAACAGCTCCATTACAATTAGTGATATGATTTAATCGTG
TAAGCTGAGCTTTGTAGTTTCCTTTAAAGTGACCACTCACAAATAAAAACTTAAATTCCGTTACAGAAGA
TGGATAGACTTTCCACCATTCATTAGGGTTGATATGTTTGTTTCGTGTTTGATTTTCTTCGACATATCGT
TGCATTTCATCTGCTTGGCCAATTGGCAGATTATAACCTCCGCTATAAGCTTTAGTATCCACGATCACAC
CGTAATCAATAGGAGATCCGACAGTATAAATTGCTCCGTCCGGTTTCCTTGATCCACCCAAATGTTTACC
TCTATATCCATAAACTTTCATAAAAAATTCCATTACCTTCATTTCAAGAATTCTATCCTGAGTGGAATTT
CTGGCAATTTCAATTAATTCAATATATTCATGAGGCACATATTTCAATTTATGACGAAGTTCAGATTTCT
TCTCCTCCAGTTCACTTTTGACTAGTTGGGATCCCGCGACTCGATGGGAAGTTCTCTCGGGAATCCGCCG
GTTGGTTCTTTTGATCAATGCGGGAGCATGAGGCAGACCCTTTTTGACTGCATCGAGCGCGGGTCGTCCA
CCAAGACATGCCAACGCCACCAGATGGTCATTCGTTAACGCAGCCAACGCGGGATCGGGCCTGGACAATT
GGGCTACGATGGACTCC
